>Addgene plasmid #18709 | pCMV/myc/Nuc-hOGG1 | depositor partial sequence | sequence record 8837 | Author sequence
ATGCCTGCCCGCGCGCTTCTGCCCAGGCGCATGGGGCATCGTACTCTAGCCTCCACTCCTGCCCTGTGGG
CCTCCATCCCGTGCCCTCGCTCTGAGCTGCGCCTGGACCTGGTTCTGCCTTCTGGACAATCTTTCCGGTG
GAGGGAGCAAAGTCCTGCACACTGGAGTGGTGTACTAGCGGATCAAGTATGGACACTGACTCAGACTGAG
GAGCAGCTCCACTGCACTGTGTACCGAGGAGACAAGAGCCAGGCTAGCAGGCCCACACCAGACGAGCTGG
AGGCCGTGCGCAAGTACTTCCAGCTAGATGTTACCCTGGCTCAACTGTATCACCACTGGGGTTCCGTGGA
CTCCCACTTCCAAGAGGTGGCTCAGAAATTCCAAGGTGTGCGACTGCTGCGACAAGACCCCATCGAATGC
CTTTTCTCTTTTATCTGTTCCTCCAACAACAACATCGCCCGCATCACTGGCATGGTGGAGCGGCTGTGCC
AGGCTTTTGGACCTCGGCTCATCCAGCTTGATGATGTCACCTACCATGGCTTCCCCAGCCTGCAGGCCCT
GGCTGGGCCAGAGGTGGAGGCTCATCTCAGGAAGCTGGGCCTGGGCTATCGTGCCCGTTACGTGAGTGCC
AGTGCCCGAGCCATCCTGGAAGAACAGGGCGGGCTAGCCTGGCTGCAGCAGCTACGAGAGTCCTCATATG
AGGAGGCCCACAAGGCCCTCTGCATCCTGCCTGGAGTGGGCACCAAGGTGGCTGACTGCATCTGCCTGAT
GGCCCTAGACAAGCCCCAGGCTGTGCCCGTGGATGTCCATATGTGGCACATTGCCCAACGTGACTACAGC
TGGCACCCTACCACGTCCCAGGCGAAGGGACCGAGCCCCCAGACCAACAAGGAACTGGGAAACTTTTTCC
GGAGCCTGTGGGGACCTTATGCTGGCTGGGCCCAAGCGGTGCTGTTCAGTGCCGACCTGCGCCAATCCCG
CCATGCTCAGGAGCCACCAGCAAAGCGCAGAAAGGGTTCCAAAGGGCCGGAAGGCTAG
