>Addgene plasmid #18709 | pCMV/myc/Nuc-hOGG1 | addgene partial sequence | sequence record 24588 | new 18709 with CMV-F
GAGCTTTCTGGCTAACTAGAGAANCCACTGCTTACTGGCACGTGGAAATTAATACGACGTGGCCACCATG
GCCCAGGTGCAGCTGCAGGTCGACATGCCTGCCCGCGCGCTTCTGCCCAGGCGCATGGGGCATCGTACTC
TAGCCTCCACTCCTGCCCTGTGGGCCTCCATCCCGTGCCCTCGCTCTGAGCTGCGCCTGGACCTGGTTCT
GCCTTCTGGACAATCTTTCCGGTGGAGGGAGCAAAGTCCTGCACACTGGAGTGGTGTACTAGCGGATCAA
GTATGGACACTGACTCAGACTGAGGAGCAGCTCCACTGCACTGTGTACCGAGGAGACAAGAGCCAGGCTA
GCAGGCCCACACCAGACGAGCTGGAGGCCGTGCGCAAGTACTTCCAGCTAGATGTTACCCTGGCTCAACT
GTATCACCACTGGGGTTCCGTGGACTCCCACTTCCAAGAGGTGGCTCAGAAATTCCAAGGTGTGCGACTG
CTGCGACAAGACCCCATCGAATGCCTTTTCTCTTTTATCTGTTCCTCCAACAACAACATCGCCCGCATCA
CTGGCATGGTGGAGCGGCTGTGCCAGGCTTTTGGACCTCGGCTCATCCAGCTTGATGATGTCACCTACCA
TGGCTNNNNNGCCTGCAGGCCCTGGCTGGGCCAGANGTGGANGCTCATCTCANGAAGCTGGGCCTGGGCT
ATCGTGCCCGTTACGTGAGTGCCAGTGCCCGANCCATCCTGNAAGAACNGGCGGGCTANCCTGGCTGCA
