>Addgene plasmid #18709 | pCMV/myc/Nuc-hOGG1 | addgene partial sequence | sequence record 24589 | BGH-rev 5'-TAGAAGGCACAGTCGAGG-3'
NNNNNNNNNNGCGGCNCCNTTCNGATCCTCTTCTGAGATGAGTTTTTGTTCTGCGGCCGTATCTACCTTT
CTCTTCTTTTTTGGATCTACCTTTCTCTTCTTTTTTGGATCTACCTTTCTCTTCTTTTTTGGATCTGCGG
CCGCGCCTTCCGGCCCTTTGGAACCCTTTCTGCGCTTTGCTGGTGGCTCCTGAGCATGGCGGGATTGGCG
CAGGTCGGCACTGAACAGCACCGCTTGGGCCCAGCCAGCATAAGGTCCCCACAGGCTCCGGAAAAAGTTT
CCCAGTTCCTTGTTGGTCTGGGGGCTCGGTCCCTTCGCCTGGGACGTGGTAGGGTGCCAGCTGTAGTCAC
GTTGGGCAATGTGCCACATATGGACATCCACGGGCACAGCCTGGGGCTTGTCTAGGGCCATCAGGCAGAT
GCAGTCAGCCACCTTGGTGCCCACTCCAGGCAGGATGCAGAGGGCCTTGTGGGCCTCCTCATATGAGGAC
TCTCGTAGCTGCTGCAGCCAGGCTAGCCCGCCCTGTTCTTCCAGGATGGCTCGGGCACTGGCACTCACGT
AACGGGCACGATAGCCCAGGCCCAGCTTCCTGAGATGAGCCTCCACCTCTGGCCCAGCCAGGGCCTGCNG
GCTGGGGAAGCCATNGGTANGTGACATCATCAAGCTGGATGAGCCGANGTCCAAAAGCCTGGCACAGCCG
CNNNNNNNATNNCNNTGATGNNGGNNNNNNNNNNNNANGNNNNANAAANANAAGNNNNNCNATNGGGTCT
GNCGCNNNANTCGNANNNCNNTNNNNNNNNNNNNNN
