[The description below was written by a language model from this plasmid's Addgene catalogue record.]
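Description:
pCMV/myc/Nuc-hOGG1 is a mammalian expression plasmid carrying the human 8-oxoguanine DNA glycosylase gene (OGG1, also known as hOGG1) in a pCMV/myc/nuc backbone (written "pMCV/myc/nuc" in the record) of about 5 kb. It is maintained in E. coli as a high-copy plasmid under ampicillin selection, and it carries a neomycin resistance marker so that transfected mammalian cells can be selected with G418. No feature table accompanies the record, so the promoter, tag and targeting elements are not listed explicitly. The vector name implies a CMV promoter driving expression, a myc epitope tag for detection, and a nuclear localization signal that directs the fusion protein to the nucleus. The use of a BGH reverse sequencing primer suggests a bovine growth hormone polyadenylation signal downstream of the insert.

The insert is roughly 1 kb, corresponds to the wild-type human OGG1 coding sequence with no recorded mutation, and was cloned by restriction digestion between SalI and NotI sites, both of which are retained. OGG1 is the base excision repair glycosylase that removes 8-oxoguanine, a common oxidative lesion, from DNA. According to the associated publication title, the construct belongs to a study in which hOGG1 variants were targeted to the nucleus or the mitochondria of mammalian cells to examine how they affect cell survival under oxidative stress. This plasmid appears to be the nuclear-targeted, non-mutant version. It is suited to transient or stable overexpression of nuclear hOGG1 in studies of oxidative DNA damage repair.
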