Addgene plasmid #18709: pCMV/myc/Nuc-hOGG1
Depositing lab: David Sidransky. Depositing organization: Johns Hopkins University and School of Medicine. Publication: Targeting of mutant hogg1 in mammalian mitochondria and nucleus: effect on cellular survival upon oxidative stress. Chatterjee A, Mambo E, Zhang Y, Deweese T, Sidransky D. BMC Cancer. 2006 Oct 3;6:235. doi: 10.1186/1471-2407-6-235. PubMed 17018150.
Backbone
  Vector backbone: pMCV/myc/nuc
  Backbone size w/o insert (bp): 5000
  Vector type: Mammalian Expression
  Selectable markers: Neomycin (select with G418)
Growth in bacteria
  Bacterial resistance: Ampicillin, 100 μg/mL
  Growth temperature: 37°C
  Growth strain: DH5alpha
  Copy number: High Copy
Gene/Insert
  Gene/Insert name: 8-oxoguanine DNA glycosylase
  Species: H. sapiens (human)
  Insert size (bp): 1035
  Mutation: N/A
  GenBank ID: NM_002542
  Entrez Gene: OGG1 (a.k.a. HMMH, HOGG1, MUTM, OGH1)
  Cloning method: Restriction Enzyme; 5′ cloning site SalI (not destroyed); 3′ cloning site NotI (not destroyed)
  Sequencing primers: 5′ cgcaaatgggcggtag; 3′ BGH reverse
Terms and licenses: Academic/Nonprofit Terms; Industry Terms: Not Available to Industry
How to cite: pCMV/myc/Nuc-hOGG1 was a gift from David Sidransky (Addgene plasmid # 18709 ; http://n2t.net/addgene:18709 ; RRID:Addgene_18709)
